>Addgene plasmid #42919 | GST-ENLYFQC-PNT(46-138)-His6 | addgene partial sequence | sequence record 59446 | pGEX3
GTCATCACCGAAACGCGCGAGGCAGATCGTCAGTCAGTCACGATGCGGCCGCCTAGTGATGGTGATGGTG
ATGACCTTTCACATCCTCTTTCTGCAGGATCTCTAGATGCTCCCACAGGATATCCCCAACAAAGTCTGGA
GCCAGCTCGAGGAAGCATTCTTTACCCAGGGCACACAGTGCTGCTCCACTCATGCAGAACTTCTGGAAGT
CCACACCTTTCAGGCTGAACTCATTCACAGCCCACATCACCCAGTCCCGGACGTGGGTTTCTGTCCACTG
CCGGGGGTCTTTGGGGATTCCCAGTCGCTGCTGTTCTTTTGTGAAACCACTGAAAGTAGCTTTCAAGGCT
TGGGAGCACTGAAAATACAGGTTTTCACGAATTCCTGGGGATCCACGCGGAACCAGATCCGATTTTGGAG
GATGGTCGCCACCACCAAACGTGGCTTGCCAGCCCTGCAAAGGCCATGCTATATACTTGCTGGATTTCAA
GTACTTATCAATTTGTGGGATAGCTTCAATACGTTTTTTAAAACAAACTAATTTTGGGAACGCATCCAGG
CACATTGGGTCCATGTATAAAACAACATCAAGAGCGTCATACAACATGAAGTCAGGATGGGTTACATGAT
CACCATTTAAATATGTTTTATGACATAAACGATCTTCGAACATTTTCAGCATTTCAGGTAGCTTGCTAAG
AAAATCAACTTTGAGAGTTTCAAAGTCTTTACTATATGCAATTCTCGAAACACCGTATCTAATATCCAAA
ACCGCTCCTTCAAGCATTGAAATCTCTGCACGCTCTTTTGGACAACCACCCAACATGTTGTGCTTGTCAG
CTATATAACGTATGATGGCCATAGACTGTGTTAATTTAACATCACCATCAATATAATAAGGAAGATTGGG
AAACTCCAAACCCAATTCAAACTTTTTGTTTCGCCATTTATCACCTTCATCGCGCTCATACAAATGCTCT
TCATATTTTTCTTCAAGATATTCCAAAAGAAGTCGA
