[The description below was written by a language model from this plasmid's Addgene catalogue record.]
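Description:
GST-ENLYFQC-PNT(46-138)-His6 is a bacterial expression plasmid built on the pGEX-4T-2 backbone, about 5.3 kb in total, that produces a tagged fragment of mouse Ets-1 in E. coli. It is a high-copy plasmid selected with ampicillin. Expression is driven by the IPTG-inducible tac promoter typical of pGEX vectors. The roughly 300 bp insert encodes Ets-1 residues Ser46 through Lys138, which include the PNT (pointed) domain. It was PCR-amplified from an Ets-1 template and ligated between the EcoRI and NotI sites of the vector, both of which remain intact.

The encoded protein is a multi-part fusion. Glutathione S-transferase from the backbone sits at the N terminus, followed by a primer-encoded TEV protease recognition site, the PNT domain, and a C-terminal hexahistidine tag ahead of the stop codon. The two tags allow purification on glutathione resin and on immobilised metal resin. The TEV site is designed with cysteine in the position immediately after the scissile bond, so cleavage removes GST and leaves the PNT-His6 fragment with an N-terminal cysteine. A residue of this kind is commonly exploited for native chemical ligation to a synthetic peptide thioester, although the record does not spell out that step. The associated publication concerns chimeric reporters for selectively monitoring protein kinase activity in cellular media. This suggests the recombinant PNT domain serves as the protein component of such semisynthetic kinase sensors, but the record does not name the kinase targeted.
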