Addgene plasmid #42919: GST-ENLYFQC-PNT(46-138)-His6
Depositing lab: Barbara Imperiali. Depositing organization: Massachusetts Institute of Technology. Publication: Monitoring protein kinases in cellular media with highly selective chimeric reporters. Lukovic E, Vogel Taylor E, Imperiali B. Angew Chem Int Ed Engl. 2009;48(37):6828-31. doi: 10.1002/anie.200902374. PubMed 19681083.
Backbone
  Vector backbone: pGEX-4T-2
  Backbone manufacturer: Amersham
  Backbone size w/o insert (bp): 4970
  Total vector size (bp): 5300
  Vector type: Bacterial Expression
Growth in bacteria
  Bacterial resistance: Ampicillin, 100 μg/mL
  Growth temperature: 37°C
  Growth strain: DH5alpha
  Copy number: High Copy
Gene/Insert
  Gene/Insert name: Ets-1 PNT domain (46-138) (alt names: Ets-1; C-ets-1; v-ets erythroblastosis virus E26 oncogene homolog 1)
  Species: M. musculus (mouse)
  Insert size (bp): 300
  Mutation: Contains the PNT domain (Serine 46 through Lysine 138)
  Entrez Gene: Ets1 (a.k.a. D230050P06, Ets-1, Tpl1, p54, vs)
  Promoter: Ptac
  Tag / fusion protein: GST (N terminal on backbone); TEV protease cleavage site (N terminal on insert); 6xHis (C terminal on insert)
  Cloning method: Restriction Enzyme; 5′ cloning site EcoRI (not destroyed); 3′ cloning site NotI (not destroyed)
  Sequencing primers: 5′ pGEX5; 3′ pGEX3
Terms and licenses: Academic/Nonprofit Terms; Industry Terms: Not Available to Industry
Depositor comments: The gene fragment encoding residues 46-138 of Ets-1 (including the PNT domain) was amplified from an Ets-1 plasmid using primers to insert 5’ EcoR1 and 3’ Not1 restriction sites for incorporation into a pGEX-4T-2 vector. The primers also encoded an amino-terminal TEV protease cleavage site (ENLYFQ//C) and a carboxy-terminal hexahistidine tag. For this amplification the following PCR primers were used: 5’- GCC GGA ATT CGT GAA AAC CTG TAT TTT CAG TGC TCC CAA GCC TTG AAA GCT -3’ 5’- GCC CCC TTT TGC GGC CGC CTA GTG ATG GTG ATG GTG ATG ACC TTT CAC ATC CTC TTT CTG -3’ The PCR-amplified fragments were digested with Not1 and EcoR1 and ligated to Not1/EcoR1- digested and CIP-treated pGEX-4T-2. The protein coding sequence of the Ets-1 PNT domain is as follows: SQALK ATFSGFTKEQ QRLGIPKDPR QWTETHVRDW VMWAVNEFSL KGVDFQKFCM NGAALCALGK DCFLELAPDF VGDILWEHLE ILQKEDVK Alternate plasmid names: GST-TEV-PNT(46-138)-His6, GST-PNT, pGEX-PNT, GST-PNT-pGEX, GST-ENLYFQC-Ets-1(46-138)-His6, GST-TEV-Ets-1(46-138)-His6, GST-Ets-1(46-138), pGEX-Ets-1(46-138), GST-Ets-1(46-138)-pGEX
How to cite: GST-ENLYFQC-PNT(46-138)-His6 was a gift from Barbara Imperiali (Addgene plasmid # 42919 ; http://n2t.net/addgene:42919 ; RRID:Addgene_42919)
